Addgene plasmid #156708: pD649-HAsp-OSCAR-Fc(DAPA)-AviTag-6xHis
Purpose: Mammalian expression of cell-surface protein extracellular domain fused to Fc(DAPA)-Avi-6xHis. Protein is secreted from cells.
Depositing lab: Chris Garcia. Depositing organization: Stanford University. Publication: A Human IgSF Cell-Surface Interactome Reveals a Complex Network of Protein-Protein Interactions. Wojtowicz WM, Vielmetter J, Fernandes RA, Siepe DH, Eastman CL, Chisholm GB, Cox S, Klock H, Anderson PW, Rue SM, Miller JJ, Glaser SM, Bragstad ML, Vance J, Lam AW, Lesley SA, Zinn K, Garcia KC. Cell. 2020 Aug 20;182(4):1027-1043.e17. doi: 10.1016/j.cell.2020.07.025. PubMed 32822567.
Backbone
  Vector backbone: pD649
  Backbone size w/o insert (bp): 6106
  Vector type: Mammalian Expression
Growth in bacteria
  Bacterial resistance: Ampicillin, 100 μg/mL
  Growth temperature: 37°C
  Growth strain: DH5alpha
  Copy number: High Copy
Gene/Insert
  Gene/Insert name: OSCAR
  Species: H. sapiens (human)
  Insert size (bp): 792
  Mutation: Fc region of human IgG contains D265A and P329A mutations (DAPA)
  Entrez Gene: OSCAR (a.k.a. PIGR3, PIgR-3)
  Promoter: CMV/SP6
  Tag / fusion protein: Fc(DAPA)-AviTag-6xHis (C terminal on backbone)
  Cloning method: Restriction Enzyme; 5′ cloning site GCGGCCGC (not destroyed); 3′ cloning site GGCGCGCC (not destroyed)
  Sequencing primers: 5′ ATTTAGGTGACACTATAG; 3′ CACGTACCAGTTGAACTTCACC
Resource information
  A portion of this plasmid was derived from a plasmid made by: synthesis by ThermoFisher
Terms and licenses: Academic/Nonprofit Terms; Industry Terms: Not Available to Industry
Depositor comments: Some plasmids in this collection may have an IS4-like element ISVsa5 family transposase upstream of the CMV promoter.
How to cite: pD649-HAsp-OSCAR-Fc(DAPA)-AviTag-6xHis was a gift from Chris Garcia (Addgene plasmid # 156708 ; http://n2t.net/addgene:156708 ; RRID:Addgene_156708)
