[The description below was written by a language model from this plasmid's Addgene catalogue record and pLannotate feature annotations shown in this document.]
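Description:
pD649-HAsp-OSCAR-Fc(DAPA)-AviTag-6xHis is a mammalian expression plasmid built on the pD649 backbone for producing the extracellular domain of human OSCAR, an immunoglobulin-superfamily regulator of osteoclast differentiation, as a secreted Fc fusion protein. It is propagated in E. coli as a high-copy plasmid through a ColE1/pUC-type origin and selected with ampicillin via the β-lactamase gene. The annotated sequence also carries an SV40 early promoter and bacterial EM7 promoter upstream of a puromycin N-acetyltransferase gene with an SV40 polyadenylation signal, which could allow puromycin selection of transfected mammalian cells, although the catalogue entry does not mention this use. Short fragments annotated as KanR, lacZα, ble and f1 ori appear to be backbone remnants rather than functional elements.

The expression cassette is driven by the CMV immediate-early enhancer and promoter, followed by a fragment of CMV intron A and an SP6 promoter that can serve for in vitro transcription or as a sequencing primer site. The open reading frame begins with a secretion leader: the plasmid name indicates an HA signal peptide, whereas the automated annotation labels this region as an immunoglobulin heavy chain signal sequence fragment. The OSCAR ectodomain follows, cloned between retained restriction sites, and is fused at its C terminus to a human IgG1 Fc bearing the D265A and P329A (DAPA) substitutions, which are generally used to reduce Fc effector binding. An AviTag for site-specific biotinylation and a 6xHis tag for metal-affinity purification complete the fusion, though neither is individually annotated, and a bGH polyadenylation signal terminates the transcript. The plasmid belongs to a collection made for screening interactions among human IgSF cell-surface proteins. The depositor notes that some plasmids in the collection may carry an IS4-like transposase insertion upstream of the CMV promoter; none is annotated here.
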