Features (pLannotate 1.2.2; 21 found; start..end, strand, type, name):
    119..143     -  CDS            KanR (fragment): aminoglycoside phosphotransferase; aph(3')-Ia; confers resistance to kanamycin
    254..842     +  rep_origin     ori: high-copy-number ColE1/pMB1/pBR322/pUC origin of replication
   1067..1084    +  terminator     rrnB T2 terminator (fragment): transcription terminator T2 from the E. coli rrnB gene
   1109..1128    -  CDS            lacZα (fragment): LacZα fragment of β-galactosidase; lacZ fragment
   1584..1600    +  protein_bind   lac operator: The lac repressor binds to the lac operator to inhibit transcription in E. coli. This inhibition can be relieved by adding lactose or isopropyl-β-D-thiogalactopyranoside (IPTG). lac repressor encoded by lacI
   1843..2146    +  enhancer       CMV enhancer: human cytomegalovirus immediate early enhancer
   2147..2350    +  promoter       CMV promoter: human cytomegalovirus (CMV) immediate early promoter
   2486..2529    +  intron         CMV intron (fragment): modified intron A from human cytomegalovirus
   2581..2599    +  promoter       SP6 promoter: promoter for bacteriophage SP6 RNA polymerase
   2603..2640    +  CDS            IgH signal sequence (fragment): signal sequence from the mouse immunoglobulin heavy chain variable region
   2749..3510    +  CDS            OSCAR (fragment): OSCAR_HUMAN - Experimental evidence at protein level: Swiss-Prot protein existence level 1. Regulator of osteoclastogenesis which plays an important bone-specific function in osteoclast differentiation. From Homo sapiens (Human).
   3556..4233    +  CDS            IGHG1 (fragment): IGHG1_HUMAN - Experimental evidence at protein level: Swiss-Prot protein existence level 1. Constant region of immunoglobulin heavy chains. Immunoglobulins, also known as antibodies, are membrane-bound or secreted glycoproteins produced by B lymphocytes. In the recognition phase of humoral immunity, the membrane-bound immunoglobulins serve as receptors which, upon binding of a specific antigen, trigger the clonal expansion and differentiation of B lymphocytes into immunoglobulins- secreting plasma cells. Secreted immunoglobulins mediate the effector phase of humoral immunity, which results in
   4448..4559    +  polyA_signal   bGH poly(A) signal: bovine growth hormone polyadenylation signal
   4560..4668    +  rep_origin     f1 ori (fragment): f1 bacteriophage origin of replication; arrow indicates direction of (+) strand synthesis
   4682..5011    +  promoter       SV40 promoter: SV40 enhancer and early promoter
   5059..5106    +  promoter       EM7 promoter: synthetic bacterial promoter&nbsp
   5125..5724    +  CDS            PuroR (fragment): puromycin N-acetyltransferase; pac from Streptomyces; confers resistance to puromycin
   5734..5859    +  CDS            ble (fragment): BLE_KLEPN - Experimental evidence at protein level: Swiss-Prot protein existence level 1. Binding protein with a strong affinity to the bleomycin family of antibiotics. Binds to CL990; an antimitotic-antibiotic compound. From Klebsiella pneumoniae.
   5854..5975    +  polyA_signal   SV40 poly(A) signal: SV40 polyadenylation signal
   6028..6888    -  CDS            AmpR: β-lactamase; bla; confers resistance to ampicillin, carbenicillin, and related antibiotics
   6891..89      -  promoter       AmpR promoter (fragment) (across the origin): bla
>Addgene plasmid #156708 | pD649-HAsp-OSCAR-Fc(DAPA)-AviTag-6xHis | depositor full sequence | sequence record 302525 | Full Sequence
TTTCAATATTATTGAAGCATTTATCAGGGTTATTGTCTCATGAGCGGATACATATTTGAATGTATTTAGA
AAAATAAACAAATAGGGGTCAGTGTTACAACCAATTAACCAATTCTGAACATTATCGCGAGCCCATTTAT
ACCTGAATATGGCTCATAACACCCCTTGCTCATGACCAAAATCCCTTAACGTGAGTTACGCGCGCGTCGT
TCCACTGAGCGTCAGACCCCGTAGAAAAGATCAAAGGATCTTCTTGAGATCCTTTTTTTCTGCGCGTAAT
CTGCTGCTTGCAAACAAAAAAACCACCGCTACCAGCGGTGGTTTGTTTGCCGGATCAAGAGCTACCAACT
CTTTTTCCGAAGGTAACTGGCTTCAGCAGAGCGCAGATACCAAATACTGTTCTTCTAGTGTAGCCGTAGT
TAGCCCACCACTTCAAGAACTCTGTAGCACCGCCTACATACCTCGCTCTGCTAATCCTGTTACCAGTGGC
TGCTGCCAGTGGCGATAAGTCGTGTCTTACCGGGTTGGACTCAAGACGATAGTTACCGGATAAGGCGCAG
CGGTCGGGCTGAACGGGGGGTTCGTGCACACAGCCCAGCTTGGAGCGAACGACCTACACCGAACTGAGAT
ACCTACAGCGTGAGCTATGAGAAAGCGCCACGCTTCCCGAAGGGAGAAAGGCGGACAGGTATCCGGTAAG
CGGCAGGGTCGGAACAGGAGAGCGCACGAGGGAGCTTCCAGGGGGAAACGCCTGGTATCTTTATAGTCCT
GTCGGGTTTCGCCACCTCTGACTTGAGCGTCGATTTTTGTGATGCTCGTCAGGGGGGCGGAGCCTATGGA
AAAACGCCAGCAACGCGGCCTTTTTACGGTTCCTGGCCTTTTGCTGGCCTTTTGCTCACATGTTCTTTCC
TGCGTTATCCCCTGATTCTGTGGATAACCGTATTACCGCCTTTGAGTGAGCTGATACCGCTCGCCGCAGC
CGAACGACCGAGCGCAGCGAGTCAGTGAGCGAGGAAGCGGAAGGCGAGAGTAGGGAACTGCCAGGCATCA
AACTAAGCAGAAGGCCCCTGACGGATGGCCTTTTTGCGTTTCTACAAACTCTTTCTGTGTTGTAAAACGA
CGGCCAGTCTTAAGCTCGGGCCCCCTGGGCGGTTCTGATAACGAGTAATCGTTAATCCGCAAATAACGTA
AAAACCCGCTTCGGCGGGTTTTTTTATGGGGGGAGTTTAGGGAAAGAGCATTTGTCAGAATATTTAAGGG
CGCCTGTCACTTTGCTTGATATATGAGAATTATTTAACCTTATAAATGAGAAAAAAGCAACGCACTTTAA
ATAAGATACGTTGCTTTTTCGATTGATGAACACCTATAATTAAACTATTCATCTATTATTTATGATTTTT
TGTATATACAATATTTCTAGTTTGTTAAAGAGAATTAAGAAAATAAATCTCGAAAATAATAAAGGGAAAA
TCAGTTTTTGATATCAAAATTATACATGTCAACGATAATACAAAATATAATACAAACTATAAGATGTTAT
CAGTATTTATTATCATTTAGAATAAATTTTGTGTCGCCCTTAATTGTGAGCGGATAACAATTACGAGCTT
CATGCACAGTGGCGTTGACTCAATATTGGCCATTAGCCATATTATTCATTGGTTATATAGCATAAATCAA
TATTGGCTATTGGCCATTGCATACGTTGTATCTATATCATAATATGTACATTTATATTGGCTCATGTCCA
ATATGACCGCCATGTTGGCATTGATTATTGACTAGTTATTAATAGTAATCAATTACGGGGTCATTAGTTC
ATAGCCCATATATGGAGTTCCGCGTTACATAACTTACGGTAAATGGCCCGCCTGGCTGACCGCCCAACGA
CCCCCGCCCATTGACGTCAATAATGACGTATGTTCCCATAGTAACGCCAATAGGGACTTTCCATTGACGT
CAATGGGTGGAGTATTTACGGTAAACTGCCCACTTGGCAGTACATCAAGTGTATCATATGCCAAGTACGC
CCCCTATTGACGTCAATGACGGTAAATGGCCCGCCTGGCATTATGCCCAGTACATGACCTTATGGGACTT
TCCTACTTGGCAGTACATCTACGTATTAGTCATCGCTATTACCATGGTGATGCGGTTTTGGCAGTACATC
AATGGGCGTGGATAGCGGTTTGACTCACGGGGATTTCCAAGTCTCCACCCCATTGACGTCAATGGGAGTT
TGTTTTGGCACCAAAATCAACGGGACTTTCCAAAATGTCGTAACAACTCCGCCCCATTGACGCAAATGGG
CGGTAGGCGTGTACGGTGGGAGGTCTATATAAGCAGAGCTCGTTTAGTGAACCGTCAGATCGCCTGGAGA
CGCCATCCACGCTGTTTTGACCTCCATAGAAGACACCGGGACCGATCCAGCCTCCGCGGCCGGGAACGGT
GCATTGGAACGCGGATTCCCCGTGCCAAGAGTGACGTAAGTACCGCCTATAGAGTCTATAGGCCCACCCC
CTTGGCTTCGTTAGAACGCGGCTACAATTAATACATAACCTTATGTATCATACACATACGATTTAGGTGA
CACTATAGAATAACATCCACTTTGCCTTTCTCTCCACAGGTGTCCACTCCCAGGTCCAACTGCACCTCGG
TTCTATCGAAAACGCGCCTGCTAGCGCCACCATGAAGACCATCATTGCCCTGAGCTACATCTTCTGCCTG
GTGTTCGCTGCGGCCGCCGATATTACACCTTCTGTGCCTCCAGCCAGCTATCACCCTAAACCTTGGCTGG
GAGCCCAGCCTGCTACAGTGGTTACACCTGGCGTGAACGTGACCCTGAGATGTAGAGCACCTCAGCCTGC
TTGGAGATTCGGCCTGTTTAAGCCTGGCGAGATCGCCCCTCTGCTGTTCAGAGATGTGTCTAGCGAGCTG
GCCGAGTTCTTTCTGGAAGAAGTGACACCCGCTCAAGGCGGCATCTACAGATGCTGCTACAGAAGGCCTG
ATTGGGGCCCTGGTGTTTGGAGCCAGCCTTCTGATGTGCTGGAACTGCTGGTCACCGAGGAACTGCCTAG
ACCTTCTCTGGTTGCCCTGCCTGGACCTGTTGTTGGACCTGGCGCTAATGTGTCTCTGAGATGCGCCGGC
AGACTGCGGAATATGAGCTTCGTGCTGTACAGAGAAGGCGTGGCCGCTCCTCTGCAGTACAGACATTCTG
CTCAGCCCTGGGCCGATTTCACACTGTTGGGAGCAAGAGCCCCTGGCACCTACAGCTGCTACTATCACAC
ACCTAGCGCTCCCTACGTGCTGAGCCAGAGAAGCGAGGTGCTGGTCATTTCTTGGGAAGGCGAGGGACCT
GAAGCCAGACCTGCTTCTTCTGCTCCTGGAATGCAAGCCCCAGGACCTCCTCCATCTGATCCTGGTGCTC
AGGCTCCTAGCCTGTCCAGCTTTAGACCTAGAGGACTGGTGCTGCAGCCCCTGCTGCCTCAGACACAAGA
TTCTTGGGACCCTGCTCCTCCACCTAGCGATCCTGGCGTTGGCGCGCCGGGCGGCGACAAGACCCACACC
TGCCCCCCCTGCCCAGCTCCAGAACTGCTGGGAGGGCCTTCCGTGTTCCTGTTCCCCCCCAAGCCCAAGG
ACACCCTGATGATCAGCAGGACCCCCGAGGTGACCTGCGTGGTGGTGGCCGTGTCCCACGAGGACCCAGA
GGTGAAGTTCAACTGGTACGTGGACGGCGTGGAGGTGCACAACGCCAAGACCAAGCCCAGAGAGGAGCAG
TACAACAGCACCTACAGGGTGGTGTCCGTGCTGACCGTGCTGCACCAGGACTGGCTGAACGGCAAAGAAT
ACAAGTGCAAAGTCTCCAACAAGGCCCTGGCTGCCCCAATCGAAAAGACAATCAGCAAGGCCAAGGGCCA
GCCACGGGAGCCCCAGGTGTACACCCTGCCCCCCAGCCGGGAGGAGATGACCAAGAACCAGGTGTCCCTG
ACCTGTCTGGTGAAGGGCTTCTACCCCAGCGATATCGCCGTGGAGTGGGAGAGCAACGGCCAGCCCGAGA
ACAACTACAAGACCACCCCCCCAGTGCTGGACAGCGACGGCAGCTTCTTCCTGTACAGCAAGCTGACCGT
GGACAAGTCCAGGTGGCAGCAGGGCAACGTGTTCAGCTGCAGCGTGATGCACGAGGCCCTGCACAACCAC
TACACCCAGAAGTCCCTGAGCCTGAGCCCCGGCGGCAGCGGTCTTAATGATATTTTCGAGGCTCAGAAGA
TTGAGTGGCATGAACACCACCACCATCACCACTAAGGCCGGCCTGTAGTCACTGGCACAACGCGTTACCC
GGTAAGCCAATCGGGTATACACGGTCGTCATACTGCAGACAGGGTTCTTCTACTTTGCAAGATAGTCTTG
AGTAGTAAAATAAATAGATAGAGAAAATCAGCCTCGACTGTGCCTTCTAGTTGCCAGCCATCTGTTGTTT
GCCCCTCCCCCGTGCCTTCCTTGACCCTGGAAGGTGCCACTCCCACTGTCCTTTCCTAATAAAATGAGGA
AATTGCATCACAACACTCAACCCTATCTCGGTCTATTCTTTTGATTTATAAGGGATTTTGCCGATTTCGG
CCTATTGGTTAAAAAATGAGCTGATTTAACAAAAATTTAACGCGAATTAATTCTGTGGAATGTGTGTCAG
TTAGGGTGTGGAAAGTCCCCAGGCTCCCCAGCAGGCAGAAGTATGCAAAGCATGCATCTCAATTAGTCAG
CAACCAGGTGTGGAAAGTCCCCAGGCTCCCCAGCAGGCAGAAGTATGCAAAGCATGCATCTCAATTAGTC
AGCAACCATAGTCCCGCCCCTAACTCCGCCCATCCCGCCCCTAACTCCGCCCAGTTCCGCCCATTCTCCG
CCCCATGGCTGACTAATTTTTTTTATTTATGCAGAGGCCGAGGCCGCCTCTGCCTCTGAGCTATTCCAGA
AGTAGTGAGGAGGCTTTTTTGGAGGCCTAGGCTTTTGCAAAAAGCTCCCGGGAGCTTGTATATCCATTTT
CGGATCTGATCAGCACGTGTTGACAATTAATCATCGGCATAGTATATCGGCATAGTATAATACGACAAGG
TGAGGAACTAAACCATGACCGAGTACAAGCCCACGGTGCGCCTCGCCACCCGCGACGACGTCCCCAGGGC
CGTACGCACCCTCGCCGCCGCGTTCGCCGACTACCCCGCCACGCGCCACACCGTCGATCCGGACCGCCAC
ATCGAGCGGGTCACCGAGCTGCAAGAACTCTTCCTCACGCGCGTCGGGCTCGACATCGGCAAGGTGTGGG
TCGCGGACGACGGCGCCGCGGTGGCGGTCTGGACCACGCCGGAGAGCGTCGAAGCGGGGGCGGTGTTCGC
CGAGATCGGCCCGCGCATGGCCGAGTTGAGCGGTTCCCGGCTGGCCGCGCAGCAACAGATGGAAGGCCTC
CTGGCGCCGCACCGGCCCAAGGAGCCCGCGTGGTTCCTGGCCACCGTCGGCGTCTCGCCCGACCACCAGG
GCAAGGGTCTGGGCAGCGCCGTCGTGCTCCCCGGAGTGGAGGCGGCCGAGCGCGCCGGGGTGCCCGCCTT
CCTGGAGACATCCGCGCCCCGCAACCTCCCCTTCTACGAGCGGCTCGGCTTCACCGTCACCGCCGACGTC
GAGGTGCCCGAAGGACCGCGCACCTGGTGCATGACCCGCAAGCCCGGTGCCTGACACGTGCTACGAGATT
TCGATTCCACCGCCGCCTTCTATGAAAGGTTGGGCTTCGGAATCGTTTTCCGGGACGCCGGCTGGATGAT
CCTCCAGCGCGGGGATCTCATGCTGGAGTTCTTCGCCCACCCCAACTTGTTTATTGCAGCTTATAATGGT
TACAAATAAAGCAATAGCATCACAAATTTCACAAATAAAGCATTTTTTTCACTGCATTCTAGTTGTGGTT
TGTCCAAACTCATCAATGTATCTTATCATGTCTGTATACCGTCGACCTCTAGCTAGAGCTTGGCGTAATC
ATGGTCATTACCAATGCTTAATCAGTGAGGCACCTATCTCAGCGATCTGTCTATTTCGTTCATCCATAGT
TGCCTGACTCCCCGTCGTGTAGATAACTACGATACGGGAGGGCTTACCATCTGGCCCCAGCGCTGCGATG
ATACCGCGAGAACCACGCTCACCGGCTCCGGATTTATCAGCAATAAACCAGCCAGCCGGAAGGGCCGAGC
GCAGAAGTGGTCCTGCAACTTTATCCGCCTCCATCCAGTCTATTAATTGTTGCCGGGAAGCTAGAGTAAG
TAGTTCGCCAGTTAATAGTTTGCGCAACGTTGTTGCCATCGCTACAGGCATCGTGGTGTCACGCTCGTCG
TTTGGTATGGCTTCATTCAGCTCCGGTTCCCAACGATCAAGGCGAGTTACATGATCCCCCATGTTGTGCA
AAAAAGCGGTTAGCTCCTTCGGTCCTCCGATCGTTGTCAGAAGTAAGTTGGCCGCAGTGTTATCACTCAT
GGTTATGGCAGCACTGCATAATTCTCTTACTGTCATGCCATCCGTAAGATGCTTTTCTGTGACTGGTGAG
TACTCAACCAAGTCATTCTGAGAATAGTGTATGCGGCGACCGAGTTGCTCTTGCCCGGCGTCAATACGGG
ATAATACCGCGCCACATAGCAGAACTTTAAAAGTGCTCATCATTGGAAAACGTTCTTCGGGGCGAAAACT
CTCAAGGATCTTACCGCTGTTGAGATCCAGTTCGATGTAACCCACTCGTGCACCCAACTGATCTTCAGCA
TCTTTTACTTTCACCAGCGTTTCTGGGTGAGCAAAAACAGGAAGGCAAAATGCCGCAAAAAAGGGAATAA
GGGCGACACGGAAATGTTGAATACTCATATTCTTCCTT
