>Addgene plasmid #156708 | pD649-HAsp-OSCAR-Fc(DAPA)-AviTag-6xHis | depositor partial sequence | sequence record 302526 | insert (extracellular domain)
GATATTACACCTTCTGTGCCTCCAGCCAGCTATCACCCTAAACCTTGGCTGGGAGCCCAGCCTGCTACAG
TGGTTACACCTGGCGTGAACGTGACCCTGAGATGTAGAGCACCTCAGCCTGCTTGGAGATTCGGCCTGTT
TAAGCCTGGCGAGATCGCCCCTCTGCTGTTCAGAGATGTGTCTAGCGAGCTGGCCGAGTTCTTTCTGGAA
GAAGTGACACCCGCTCAAGGCGGCATCTACAGATGCTGCTACAGAAGGCCTGATTGGGGCCCTGGTGTTT
GGAGCCAGCCTTCTGATGTGCTGGAACTGCTGGTCACCGAGGAACTGCCTAGACCTTCTCTGGTTGCCCT
GCCTGGACCTGTTGTTGGACCTGGCGCTAATGTGTCTCTGAGATGCGCCGGCAGACTGCGGAATATGAGC
TTCGTGCTGTACAGAGAAGGCGTGGCCGCTCCTCTGCAGTACAGACATTCTGCTCAGCCCTGGGCCGATT
TCACACTGTTGGGAGCAAGAGCCCCTGGCACCTACAGCTGCTACTATCACACACCTAGCGCTCCCTACGT
GCTGAGCCAGAGAAGCGAGGTGCTGGTCATTTCTTGGGAAGGCGAGGGACCTGAAGCCAGACCTGCTTCT
TCTGCTCCTGGAATGCAAGCCCCAGGACCTCCTCCATCTGATCCTGGTGCTCAGGCTCCTAGCCTGTCCA
GCTTTAGACCTAGAGGACTGGTGCTGCAGCCCCTGCTGCCTCAGACACAAGATTCTTGGGACCCTGCTCC
TCCACCTAGCGATCCTGGCGTT
